Addgene plasmid #160462: pQE-60NA-mScarlet-I
Purpose: Encodes the original mScarlet-I
Depositing lab: Benjamin Glick. Depositing organization: University of Chicago. Publication: A photostable monomeric superfolder GFP. Valbuena FM, Fizgerald I, Strack RL, Andruska N, Smith L, Glick BS. Traffic. 2020 May 15. doi: 10.1111/tra.12737. PubMed 32415747.
Backbone
  Vector backbone: pQE-60NA
  Backbone size w/o insert (bp): 3402
  Total vector size (bp): 4098
  Vector type: Bacterial Expression
Growth in bacteria
  Bacterial resistance: Ampicillin, 100 μg/mL
  Growth temperature: 37°C
  Growth strain: DH5alpha
  Copy number: Unknown
Gene/Insert
  Gene/Insert name: mScarlet-I
  Insert size (bp): 696
  Promoter: T5
  Cloning method: Restriction Enzyme; 5′ cloning site NcoI (unknown if destroyed); 3′ cloning site NotI (unknown if destroyed)
  Sequencing primers: 5′ TAGATTCAATTGTGAGCGGATAACAATTTC; 3′ TGAGGTCATTACTGGATCTATCAACAGGA
Terms and licenses: Academic/Nonprofit Terms; Industry Terms: Not Available to Industry
Depositor comments: Please note: Plasmid contains T47A and Y56C mutations in Chloramphenicol acetyltransferase. These mutations are not known to affect plasmid function.
How to cite: pQE-60NA-mScarlet-I was a gift from Benjamin Glick (Addgene plasmid # 160462 ; http://n2t.net/addgene:160462 ; RRID:Addgene_160462)
