[The description below was written by a language model from this plasmid's Addgene catalogue record and pLannotate feature annotations shown in this document.]
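Description:
pQE-60NA-mScarlet-I is a bacterial expression plasmid of about 4.1 kb, built on the pQE-60NA backbone, that encodes the original, unmodified form of the red fluorescent protein mScarlet-I. It replicates in E. coli from a ColE1/pMB1-type origin, with an adjacent pBR322 bom region and only a short remnant of the rop gene. Selection is by ampicillin through the β-lactamase gene and its own promoter. The catalogue lists the copy number as unknown.

The 696 bp mScarlet-I coding sequence was inserted between NcoI and NotI sites downstream of the bacteriophage T5 promoter. This promoter is recognised by the host E. coli RNA polymerase and carries an embedded lac operator, and a second lac operator follows it. Expression can therefore be repressed by LacI and induced with IPTG, but no lacI gene is annotated on the plasmid, so repressor would have to come from the host or a helper plasmid. Transcription of the insert ends at the phage lambda t0 terminator. No affinity or epitope tag is annotated in the feature table.

Downstream lies a partial cat promoter and a chloramphenicol acetyltransferase coding fragment followed by the rrnB T1 terminator. The depositor notes T47A and Y56C substitutions in this gene that are not known to affect plasmid function, and chloramphenicol is not listed as a selection.

mScarlet-I is a constitutively fluorescent, rapidly maturing monomeric red protein. The plasmid was deposited with a study describing a photostable monomeric superfolder GFP, though the record does not spell out what role it played in that work. It is suited to producing mScarlet-I in E. coli.
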