Features (pLannotate 1.2.2; 12 found; start..end, strand, type, name):
    198..242     +  promoter       T5 promoter: bacteriophage T5 promoter for E. coli RNA polymerase, with embedded lac operator
    250..266     +  protein_bind   lac operator: The lac repressor binds to the lac operator to inhibit transcription in E. coli. This inhibition can be relieved by adding lactose or isopropyl-β-D-thiogalactopyranoside (IPTG). lac repressor encoded by lacI
    303..998     +  CDS            mScarlet-I: mScarlet-I is a basic (constitutively fluorescent) red fluorescent protein published in 2016, derived from synthetic construct. It is reported to be a rapidly-maturing monomer with moderate acid sensitivity.
   1032..1126    +  terminator     lambda t0 terminator: transcription terminator from phage lambda
   1141..1169    +  promoter       cat promoter (fragment): promoter of the E. coli cat gene encoding chloramphenicol acetyltransferase
   1170..1833    +  CDS            CmR (fragment): chloramphenicol acetyltransferase; cat; confers resistance to chloramphenicol
   1898..1984    +  terminator     rrnB T1 terminator: Escherichia coli rrnB; transcription terminator T1 from the E. coli rrnB gene
   1996..2037    +  CDS            rop (fragment): Rop protein, which maintains plasmids at low copy number; rop
   2139..2279    +  misc_feature   bom: basis of mobility region from pBR322
   2465..3053    -  rep_origin     ori: high-copy-number ColE1/pMB1/pBR322/pUC origin of replication
   3224..4084    -  CDS            AmpR: β-lactamase; bla; confers resistance to ampicillin, carbenicillin, and related antibiotics
   4085..92      -  promoter       AmpR promoter (across the origin): bla
>Addgene plasmid #160462 | pQE-60NA-mScarlet-I | addgene full sequence | sequence record 326348 | Addgene NGS Result
CAATATTATTGAAGCATTTATCAGGGTTATTGTCTCATGAGCGGATACATATTTGAATGTATTTAGAAAA
ATAAACAAATAGGGGTTCCGCGCACATTTCCCCGAAAAGTGCCACCTGCTAAGAAACCATTATTATCATG
ACATTAACCTATAAAAATAGGCGTATCACGAGGCCCTTTCGTCTTCACCTCGAGAAATCATAAAAAATTT
ATTTGCTTTGTGAGCGGATAACAATTATAATAGATTCAATTGTGAGCGGATAACAATTTCACACAGAATT
CATTAAAGAGGAGAAATTAACCATGGTGAGCAAGGGCGAGGCAGTGATCAAGGAGTTCATGCGGTTCAAG
GTGCACATGGAGGGCTCCATGAACGGCCACGAGTTCGAGATCGAGGGCGAGGGCGAGGGCCGCCCCTACG
AGGGCACCCAGACCGCCAAGCTGAAGGTGACCAAGGGTGGCCCCCTGCCCTTCTCCTGGGACATCCTGTC
CCCTCAGTTCATGTACGGCTCCAGGGCCTTCATCAAGCACCCCGCCGACATCCCCGACTACTATAAGCAG
TCCTTCCCCGAGGGCTTCAAGTGGGAGCGCGTGATGAACTTCGAGGACGGCGGCGCCGTGACCGTGACCC
AGGACACCTCCCTGGAGGACGGCACCCTGATCTACAAGGTGAAGCTCCGCGGCACCAACTTCCCTCCTGA
CGGCCCCGTAATGCAGAAGAAGACAATGGGCTGGGAAGCGTCCACCGAGCGGTTGTACCCCGAGGACGGC
GTGCTGAAGGGCGACATTAAGATGGCCCTGCGCCTGAAGGACGGCGGCCGCTACCTGGCGGACTTCAAGA
CCACCTACAAGGCCAAGAAGCCCGTGCAGATGCCCGGCGCCTACAACGTCGACCGCAAGTTGGACATCAC
CTCCCACAACGAGGACTACACCGTGGTGGAACAGTACGAACGCTCCGAGGGCCGCCACTCCACCGGCGGC
ATGGACGAGCTGTACAAGTAAAGCGGCCGCAAGCTTAATTAGCTGAGCTTGGACTCCTGTTGATAGATCC
AGTAATGACCTCAGAACTCCATCTGGATTTGTTCAGAACGCTCGGTTGCCGCCGGGCGTTTTTTATTGGT
GAGAATCCAAGCTAGCTTGGCGAGATTTTCAGGAGCTAAGGAAGCTAAAATGGAGAAAAAAATCACTGGA
TATACCACCGTTGATATATCCCAATGGCATCGTAAAGAACATTTTGAGGCATTTCAGTCAGTTGCTCAAT
GTACCTATAACCAGACCGTTCAGCTGGATATTACGGCCTTTTTAAAGGCCGTAAAGAAAAATAAGCACAA
GTTTTGTCCGGCCTTTATTCACATTCTTGCCCGCCTGATGAATGCTCATCCGGAATTTCGTATGGCAATG
AAAGACGGTGAGCTGGTGATATGGGATAGTGTTCACCCTTGTTACACCGTTTTCCATGAGCAAACTGAAA
CGTTTTCATCGCTCTGGAGTGAATACCACGACGATTTCCGGCAGTTTCTACACATATATTCGCAAGATGT
GGCGTGTTACGGTGAAAACCTGGCCTATTTCCCTAAAGGGTTTATTGAGAATATGTTTTTCGTCTCAGCC
AATCCCTGGGTGAGTTTCACCAGTTTTGATTTAAACGTGGCCAATATGGACAACTTCTTCGCCCCCGTTT
TCACCATGCATGGGCAAATATTATACGCAAGGCGACAAGGTGCTGATGCCGCTGGCGATTCAGGTTCATC
ATGCCGTTTGTGATGGCTTCCATGTCGGCAGAATGCTTAATGAATTACAACAGTACTGCGATGAGTGGCA
GGGCGGGGCGTAATTTTTTTAAGGCAGTTATTGGTGCCCTTAAACGCCTGGGGTAATGACTCTCTAGCTT
GAGGCATCAAATAAAACGAAAGGCTCAGTCGAAAGACTGGGCCTTTCGTTTTATCTGTTGTTTGTCGGTG
AACGCTCTCCTGAGTAGGACAAATCCGCCCTCTAGAGCTGCCTCGCGCGTTTCGGTGATGACGGTGAAAA
CCTCTGACACATGCAGCTCCCGGAGACGGTCACAGCTTGTCTGTAAGCGGATGCCGGGAGCAGACAAGCC
CGTCAGGGCGCGTCAGCGGGTGTTGGCGGGTGTCGGGGCGCAGCCATGACCCAGTCACGTAGCGATAGCG
GAGTGTATACTGGCTTAACTATGCGGCATCAGAGCAGATTGTACTGAGAGTGCACCATATGCGGTGTGAA
ATACCGCACAGATGCGTAAGGAGAAAATACCGCATCAGGCGCTCTTCCGCTTCCTCGCTCACTGACTCGC
TGCGCTCGGTCGTTCGGCTGCGGCGAGCGGTATCAGCTCACTCAAAGGCGGTAATACGGTTATCCACAGA
ATCAGGGGATAACGCAGGAAAGAACATGTGAGCAAAAGGCCAGCAAAAGGCCAGGAACCGTAAAAAGGCC
GCGTTGCTGGCGTTTTTCCATAGGCTCCGCCCCCCTGACGAGCATCACAAAAATCGACGCTCAAGTCAGA
GGTGGCGAAACCCGACAGGACTATAAAGATACCAGGCGTTTCCCCCTGGAAGCTCCCTCGTGCGCCCTCC
TGTTCCGACCCTGCCGCTTACCGGATACCTGTCCGCCTTTCTCCCTTCGGGAAGCGTGGCGCTTTCTCAT
AGCTCACGCTGTAGGTATCTCAGTTCGGTGTAGGTCGTTCGCTCCAAGCTGGGCTGTGTGCACGAACCCC
CCGTTCAGCCCGACCGCTGCGCCTTATCCGGTAACTATCGTCTTGAGTCCAACCCGGTAAGACACGACTT
ATCGCCACTGGCAGCAGCCACTGGTAACAGGATTAGCAGAGCGAGGTATGTAGGCGGTGCTACAGAGTTC
TTGAAGTGGTGGCCTAACTACGGCTACACTAGAAGGACAGTATTTGGTATCTGCGCTCTGCTGAAGCCAG
TTACCTTCGGAAAAAGAGTTGGTAGCTCTTGATCCGGCAAACAAACCACCGCTGGTAGCGGTGGTTTTTT
TGTTTGCAAGCAGCAGATTACGCGCAGAAAAAAAGGATCTCAAGAAGATCCTTTGATCTTTTCTACGGGG
TCTGACGCTCAGTGGAACGAAAACTCACGTTAAGGGATTTTGGTCATGAGATTATCAAAAAGGATCTTCA
CCTAGATCCTTTTAAATTAAAAATGAAGTTTTAAATCAATCTAAAGTATATATGAGTAAACTTGGTCTGA
CAGTTACCAATGCTTAATCAGTGAGGCACCTATCTCAGCGATCTGTCTATTTCGTTCATCCATAGTTGCC
TGACTCCCCGTCGTGTAGATAACTACGATACGGGAGGGCTTACCATCTGGCCCCAGTGCTGCAATGATAC
CGCGAGACCCACGCTCACCGGCTCCAGATTTATCAGCAATAAACCAGCCAGCCGGAAGGGCCGAGCGCAG
AAGTGGTCCTGCAACTTTATCCGCCTCCATCCAGTCTATTAATTGTTGCCGGGAAGCTAGAGTAAGTAGT
TCGCCAGTTAATAGTTTGCGCAACGTTGTTGCCATTGCTACAGGCATCGTGGTGTCACGCTCGTCGTTTG
GTATGGCTTCATTCAGCTCCGGTTCCCAACGATCAAGGCGAGTTACATGATCCCCCATGTTGTGCAAAAA
AGCGGTTAGCTCCTTCGGTCCTCCGATCGTTGTCAGAAGTAAGTTGGCCGCAGTGTTATCACTCATGGTT
ATGGCAGCACTGCATAATTCTCTTACTGTCATGCCATCCGTAAGATGCTTTTCTGTGACTGGTGAGTACT
CAACCAAGTCATTCTGAGAATAGTGTATGCGGCGACCGAGTTGCTCTTGCCCGGCGTCAATACGGGATAA
TACCGCGCCACATAGCAGAACTTTAAAAGTGCTCATCATTGGAAAACGTTCTTCGGGGCGAAAACTCTCA
AGGATCTTACCGCTGTTGAGATCCAGTTCGATGTAACCCACTCGTGCACCCAACTGATCTTCAGCATCTT
TTACTTTCACCAGCGTTTCTGGGTGAGCAAAAACAGGAAGGCAAAATGCCGCAAAAAAGGGAATAAGGGC
GACACGGAAATGTTGAATACTCATACTCTTCCTTTTT
